>Addgene plasmid #204820 | pDIV297 | addgene full sequence | sequence record 415594 | Addgene NGS Result
ACCAATGCTTAATCAGTGAGGCACCTATCTCAGCGATCTGTCTATTTCGTTCATCCATAGTTGCCTGACT
CCCCGTCGTGTAGATAACTACGATACGGGAGGGCTTACCATCTGGCCCCAGCGCTGCGATGATACCGCGA
GAACCACGCTCACCGGCTCCGGATTTATCAGCAATAAACCAGCCAGCCGGAAGGGCCGAGCGCAGAAGTG
GTCCTGCAACTTTATCCGCCTCCATCCAGTCTATTAATTGTTGCCGGGAAGCTAGAGTAAGTAGTTCGCC
AGTTAATAGTTTGCGCAACGTTGTTGCCATCGCTACAGGCATCGTGGTGTCACGCTCGTCGTTTGGTATG
GCTTCATTCAGCTCCGGTTCCCAACGATCAAGGCGAGTTACATGATCCCCCATGTTGTGCAAAAAAGCGG
TTAGCTCCTTTGGTCCTCCGATCGTTGTCAGAAGTAAGTTGGCCGCAGTGTTATCACTCATGGTTATGGC
AGCGCTACATAATTCTCTTACTGTCATGCCATCCGTAAGATGCTTTTCTGTGACTGGTGAGTACTCAACC
AAGTCATTCTGAGAATAGTGTATGCGGCGACCGAGTTGCTCTTGCCCGGCGTCAATACGGGATAATACCG
CGCCACATAGCAGAACTTTAAAAGTGCTCATCATTGGAAAACGTTCTTCGGGGCGAAAACTCTCAAGGAT
CTTACCGCTGTTGAGATCCAGTTCGATGTAACCCACTCGTGCACCCAACTGATCTTCAGCATCTTTTACT
TTCACCAGCGTTTCTGGGTGAGCAAAAACAGGAAGGCAAAATGCCGCAAAAAAGGGAATAAGGGCGACAC
GGAAATGTTGAATACTCATATTCTTCCTTTTTCAATATTATTGAAGCATTTATCAGGGTTATTGTCTCAT
GAGCGGATACATATTTGAATGTATTTAGAAAAATAAACAAATATGGGTCAGTGTTACAACCAATTAACCA
ATTCTGAACATTATCGCGAGCCCATTTATACCTGAATATGGCTCATAACACCCCTTGTTTGCCTGGCGGC
AGTAGCGCGGTGGTCCCACCTGACCCCATGCCGAACTCAGAAGTGAAACGCCGTAGCGCCGATGGTAGTG
TGGGGACTCCCCATGCGAGAGTAGGGAACTGCCAGGCATCAAATAAAACGAAAGGCTCAGTCGAAAGACT
GGGCCTTTCGCCCGGGCTAATTATGGGGTGTCGCCCTTATTCGACTCTATAGTGAAGTTCCTATTCTCTA
GAAAGTATAGGAACTTCTGAAGTGGGGATTTAAATGCGGCCGCGCTGAGGGTTTAATCGACGAAGCAGCT
GACGGCCAGTGCCAAGCTTAACGCGTACCGGGCCCAGTATATGTTCCGCAGATGACTGGAGCTCTGCCAT
ACGTGCCCTCTCAAGCACCATTTGTTCCATCTACAGAGACTAGTCACCAACTAGTCTATCAAGACTCACA
GGGTACATTGCTGAGACCAACTGACCAGAGGCAGGGTAGCGGATTGACGGCTCCATCTCCTTCACTTACA
AGGTCTATTGAAAGCCCTTTAGCATCACCAAGCGGAGAATAGATTGTTAAGCTTATTTTTTGTATACTGT
TTTGTGATAGCACGAAGTTTTTCCACGGTATCTTGTTAAAAATATATATTTGTGGCGGGCTTACCTACAT
CAAATTAATAAGAGACTAATTATAAACTAAACACACAAGCAAGCTACTTTAGGGTAAAAGTTTATAAATG
CTTTTGACGTATAAACGTTGCTTGTATTTATTATTACAATTAAAGGTGGATAGAAAACCTAGAGACTAGT
TAGAAACTAATCTCAGGTTTGCGTTAAACTAAATCAGAGCCCGAGAGGTTAACAGAACCTAGAAGGGGAC
TAGATATCCGGGTAGGGAAACAAAAAAAAAAAAACAAGACAGCCACATATTAGGGAGACTAGTTAGAAGC
TAGTTCCAGGACTAGGAAAATAAAAGACAATGATACCACAGTCTAGTTGACAACTAGATAGATTCTAGAT
TGAGGCCAAAGTCYCTGAGATCCAGGTTAGTTGCAACTAATACTAGTTAGTATCTAGTCTCCTATAACTC
TGAAGCTAGAATAACTTACTACTATTATCCTCACCACTGTTCAGCTGCGCAAACGGAGTGATTGCAAGGT
GTTCAGAGACTAGTTATTGACTAGTCAGTGACTAGCAATAACTAACAAGGTATTAACCTACCATGTCTGC
CATCACCCTGCACTTCCTCGGGCTCAGCAGCCTTTTCCTCCTCATTTTCATGCTCATTTTCCTTGTTTAA
GACTGTGACTAGTCAAAGACTAGTCCAGAACCACAAAGGAGAAATGTCTTACCACTTTCTTCATTGCTTG
TCTCTTTTGCATTATCCATGTCTGCAACTAGTTAGAGTCTAGTTAGTGACTAGTCCGACGAGGACTTGCT
TGTCTCCGGATTGTTGGAGGAACTCTCCAGGGCCTCAAGATCCACAACAGAGCCTTCTAGAAGACTGGTC
AATAACTAGTTGGTCTTTGTCTGAGTCTGACTTACGAGGTTGCATACTCGCTCCCTTTGCCTCGTCAATC
GATGAGAAAAAGCGCCAAAACTCGCAATATGGCTTTGAACCACACGGTGCTGAGACTAGTTAGAATCTAG
TCCCAAACTAGCTTKGATAGCTTACCTTTGCCCTTTGCGTTGCGACAGGTCTTGCAGGGTATGGTTCCTT
TCTCACCAGCTGATTTAGCTGCCTTGCTACCCTCACGGCGGATCTGCATAAAGAGTGGCTAGAGGTTATA
AATTAGCACTGATCCTAGGTACGGGGCTGAATGTAACTTGCCYTTCCTTTCTCATCGCGCGGCAAGACAG
GCTTGCTCAAATTCCTACCAGTCACAGGGGTATGCACGGCGTACGGACCACTTGAACTAGTCACAGATTA
GTTAGCAACTAGTCTGCATTGAATGGCTGTACTTACGGGCCCTCGCCATTGTCCTGATCATTTCCAGCTT
CACCCTCGTTGCTGCAAAGTAGTTAGTGACTAGTCAAGGACTAGTTGAAATGGGAGAAGAAACTCACGAA
TTCTCGACACCCTTAGTATTGTGGTCCTTGGACTTGGTGCTGCTATATATTAGCTAATACACTAGTTAGA
CTCACAGAAACTTACGCAGCTCGCTTGCGCTTCTTGGTAGGAGTCGGGGTTGGGAGAACAGTGCCTTCAA
ACAAGCCTTCATACCATGCTACTTGACTAGTCAGGGACTAGTCACCAAGTAATCTAGATAGGACTTGCCT
TTGGCCTCCATCAGTTCCTTCATAGTGGGAGGTCCATTGTGCAATGTAAACTCCATGCCGTGGGAGTTCT
TGTCCTTCAAGTGCTTGACCAATATGTTTCTGTTGGCAGAGGGAACCTGTCAACTAGTTAATAACTAGTC
AGAAACTAGTATAGCAGTAGACTCACTGTACGCTTGAGGCATCCCTTCACTCGGCAGTAGACTTCATATG
GATGGATATCAGGCACGCCATTGTCGTCCTGTGGACTAGTCAGTAACTAGGCTTAAAGCTAGTCGGGTCG
GCTTACTATCTTGAAATCCGGCAGCGTAAGCTCCCCGTCCTTAACTGCCTCGAGATAGTGACAGTACTCT
GGGGACTTTCGGAGATCGTTATCGCGAATGCTCGGCATACTAATCGTTGACTAGTCTTGGACTAGTCCCG
AGCAAAAAGGATTGGAGGAGGAGGAGGAAGGTGAGAGTGAGACAAAGAGCGAAATAAGAGCTTCAAAGGC
TATCTCTAAGCAGTATGAAGGTTAAGTATCTAGTTCTTGACTAGATTTAAAAGAGATTTCAACTAGTTAT
GTACCTGGAGTTTGGATATAGGAATGTGTTGTGGTAACGAAATGTAAGGGGGAGGAAAGAAAAAGTCGGT
CAAGAGGTAACTCTAAGTCGGCCATTCCTTTTTGGGAGGCGCTAACCATAAACGGCATGGTCGACTTAGA
GTTAGCTCAGGGAATTTAGGGAGTTATCTGCGACCACCGAGGAACGGCGGAATGCCAAAGAATCCCGATG
GAGCTCTAGCTGGCGGTTGACAACCCCACCTTTTGGCGTTTCTGCGGCGTTGCAGGCGGGACTGGATACT
TCGTAGAACCAGAAAGGCAAGGCAGAACGCGCTCAGCAAGAGTGTTGGAAGTGATAGCATGATGTGCCTT
GTTAACTAGGTCAAAATCTGCAGTATGCTTGATGTTATCCAAAGTGTGAGAGAGGAAGGTCCAAACATAC
ACGATTGGGAGAGGGCCTAGGTATAAGAGTTTTTGAGTAGAACGCATGTGAGCCCAGCCATCTCGAGGAG
ATTAAACACGGGCCGGCATTTGATGGCTATGTTAGTACCCCAATGGAAACGGTGAGAGTCCAGTGGTCGC
AGATAACTCCCTAAATTCCCTGAGCTAACTCTAAGTCGACCATGCCGTTTATGGTTAGCGCCTCCCAAAA
AGGAATGGCCGACTTAGAGTTACCTCTTGACCGACTTTTTCTTTCCTCCCCCTTACATTTCGTTACCACA
ACACATTCCTATATCCAAACTCCAGGTACATAACTAGTCGAAATCTCTTTTAAATCTAGTCAAGAACTAG
ATACTTAACCTTCATACTGCTTAGAGATAGCCTTTGAAGCTCTTATTTCGCTCTTTGTCTCACTCTCACC
TTCCTCCTCCTCCTCCAATCCTTTTTGCTCGGGACTAGTCCAAGACTAGTCAACGATTAGTATGCCGAGC
ATTCGCGATAACGATCTCCGAAAGTCCCCAGAGTACTGTCACTATCTCGAGGCAGTTAAGGACGGGGAGC
TTACGCTGCCGGATTTCAAGATAGTAAGCCGACCCGACTAGCTTTAAGCCTAGTTACTGACTAGTCCACA
GGACGACAATGGCGTGCCTGATATCCATCCATATGAAGTCTACTGCCGAGTGAAGGGATGCCTCAAGCGT
ACAGTGAGTCTACTGCTATACTAGTTTCTGACTAGTTATTAACTAGTTGACAGGTTCCCTCTGCCAACAG
AAACATATTGGTCAAGCACTTGAAGGACAAGAACTCCCACGGCATGGAGTTTACATTGCACAATGGACCT
CCCACTATGAAGGAACTGATGGAGGCCAAAGGCAAGTCCTATCTAGATTACTTGGTGACTAGTCCCTGAC
TAGTCAAGTAGCATGGTATGAAGGCTTGTTTGAAGGCACTGTTCTCCCAACCCCGACTCCTACCAAGAAG
CGCAAGCGAGCTGCGTAAGTTTCTGTGAGTCTAACTAGTGTATTAGCTAATATATAGCAGCACCAAGTCC
AAGGACCACAATACTAAGGGTGTCGAGAATTCGTGAGTTTCTTCTCCCATTTCAACTAGTCCTTGACTAG
TCACTAACTACTTTGCAGCAACGAGGGTGAAGCTGGAAATGATCAGGACAATGGCGAGGGCCCGTAAGTA
CAGCCATTCAATGCAGACTAGTTGCTAACTAATCTGTGACTAGTTCAAGTGGTCCGTACGCCGTGCATAC
CCCTGTGACTGGTAGGAATTTGAGCAAGCCTGTCTTGCCGCGCGATGAGAAAGGAARGGCAAGTTACATT
CAGCCCCGTACCTAGGATCAGTGCTAATTTATAACCTCTAGCCACTCTTTATGCAGATCCGCCGTGAGGG
TAGCAAGGCAGCTAAATCAGCTGGTGAGAAAGGAACCATACCCTGCAAGACCTGTCGCAACGCAAAGGGC
AAAGGTAAGCTATCMAAGCTAGTTTGGGACTAGATTCTAACTAGTCTCAGCACCGTGTGGTTCAAAGCCA
TATTGCGAGTTTTGGCGCTTTTTCTCATCGATTGACGAGGCAAAGGGAGCGAGTATGCAACCTCGTAAGT
CAGACTCAGACAAAGACCAACTAGTTATTGACCAGTCTTCTAGAAGGCTCTGTTGTGGATCTTGAGGCCC
TGGAGAGTTCCTCCAACAATCCGGAGACAAGCAAGTCCTCGTCGGACTAGTCACTAACTAGACTCTAACT
AGTTGCAGACATGGATAATGCAAAAGAGACAAGCAATGAAGAAAGTGGTAAGACATTTCTCCTTTGTGGT
TCTGGACTAGTCTTTGACTAGTCACAGTCTTAAACAAGGAAAATGAGCATGAAAATGAGGAGGAAAAGGC
TGCTGAGCCCGAGGAAGTGCAGGGTGATGGCAGACATGGTAGGTTAATACCTTGTTAGTTATTGCTAGTC
ACTGACTAGTCAATAACTAGTCTCTGAACACCTTGCAATCACTCCGTTTGCGCAGCTGAACAGTGGTGAG
GATAATAGTAGTAAGTTATTCTAGCTTCAGAGTTATAGGAGACTAGATACTAACTAGTATTAGTTGCAAC
TAACCTGGATCTCAGRGACTTTGGCCTCAATCTAGAATCTATCTAGTTGTCAACTAGACTGTGGTATCAT
TGTCTTTTATTTTCCTAGTCCTGGAACTAGCTTCTAACTAGTCTCCCTAATATGTGGCTGTCTTGTTTTT
TTTTTTTNGTTTCCCTACCCGGATATCTAGTCCCCTTCTAGGTTCTGTTAACCTCTCGGGCTCTGATTTA
GTTTAACGCAAACCTGAGATTAGTTTCTAACTAGTCTCTAGGTTTTCTATCCACCTTTAATTGTAATAAT
AAATACAAGCAACGTTTATACGTCAAAAGCATTTATAAACTTTTACCCTAAAGTAGCTTGCTTGTGTGTT
TAGTTTATAATTAGTCTCTTATTAATTTGATGTAGGTAAGCCCGCCACAAATATATATTTTTAACAAGAT
ACCGTGGAAAAACTTCGTGCTATCACAAAACAGTATACAAAAAATAAGCTTAACAATCTATTCTCCGCTT
GGTGATGCTAAAGGGCTTTCAATAGACCTTGTAAGTGAAGGAGATGGAGCCGTCAATCCGCTACCCTGCC
TCTGGTCAGTTGGTCTCAGCAATGTACCCTGTGAGTCTTGATAGACTAGTTGGTGACTAGTCTCTGTAGA
TGGAACAAATGGTGCTTGAGAGGGCACGTATGGCAGAGCTCCAGTCATCTGCGGAACATATACTGGGCCC
GGGAAGATCTCATGGTCATAGCTGGCTGAGGGTTTAATGCTGAGGGTTTAATTAAGACCTCAGCGCTAGT
GGAGGTCAACACATCAATGCCTATTTTGGTTTAGTCGTCCAGGCGGTGAGCACAAAATTTGTGTCGTTTG
ACAAGATGGTTCATTTAGGCAACTGGTCAGATCAGCCCCACTTGTAGCAGTAGCGGCGGCGCTCGAAGTG
TGACTCTTATTAGCAGACAGGAACGAGGACATTATTATCATCTGCTGCTTGGTGCACGATAACTTGGTGC
GTTTGTCAAGCAAGGTAAGTGGACGACCCGGTCATACCTTCTTAAGTTCGCCCTTCCTCCCTTTATTTCA
GATTCAATCTGACTTACCTATTCTACCCAAGCATCCAAAAACAACCATGCCTCAATCCTGGGAAGAACTG
GCCGCTGATAAGCGCGCCCGCCTCGCAAAAACCATCCCTGATGAATGGAAAGTCCAGACGCTGCCTGCGG
AAGACAGCGTTATTGATTTCCCAAAGAAATCGGGGATCCTTTCAGAGGCCGAACTGAAGATCACAGAGGC
CTCCGCTGCAGACCTTGTGTCCAAGCTGGCGGCCGGAGAGTTGACCTCGGTGGAAGTTACGCTAGCATTC
TGTAAACGGGCAGCAATCGCCCAGCAGTTAACAAACTGCGCCCACGAGTTCTTCCCTGACGCCGCTCTCG
CGCAGGCAAGGGAACTCGATGAATACTACGCAAAGCACAAGAGACCCGTTGGTCCACTCCATGGCCTCCC
CATCTCTCTCAAAGACCAGCTTCGAGTCAAGGGCTACGAAACATCAATGGGCTACATCTCATGGCTAAAC
AAGTACGACGAAGGGGACTCGGTTCTGACAACCATGCTCCGCAAAGCCGGTGCCGTCTTCTACGTCAAGA
CCTCTGTCCCGCAGACCCTGATGGTCTGCGAGACAGTCAACAACATCATCGGGCGCACCGTCAACCCACG
CAACAAGAACTGGTCGTGCGGCGGCAGTTCTGGTGGTGAGGGTGCGATCGTTGGGATTCGTGGTGGCGTC
ATCGGTGTAGGAACGGATATCGGTGGCTCGATTCGAGTGCCGGCCGCGTTCAACTTCCTGTACGGTCTAA
GGCCGAGTCATGGGCGGCTGCCGTATGCAAAGATGGCGAACAGCATGGAGGGTCAGGAGACGGTGCACAG
CGTTGTCGGGCCGATTACGCACTCTGTTGAGGACCTCCGCCTCTTCACCAAATCCGTCCTCGGTCAGGAG
CCATGGAAATACGATTCCAAGGTCATCCCCATGCCCTGGCGCCAGTCCGAGTCGGACATTATTGCCTCCA
AGATCAAGAACGGCGGGCTCAATATCGGCTACTACAACTTCGACGGCAATGTCCTTCCACACCCTCCTAT
CCTGCGCGGCGTGGAAACCACCGTCGCCGCACTCGCCAAAGCCGGTCACACCGTGACCCCGTGGACGCCA
TACAAGCACGATTTCGGCCACGATCTCATCTCCCATATCTACGCGGCTGACGGCAGCGCCGACGTAATGC
GCGATATCAGTGCATCCGGCGAGCCGGCGATTCCAAATATCAAAGACCTACTGAACCCGAACATCAAAGC
TGTTAACATGAACGAGCTCTGGGACACGCATCTCCAGAAGTGGAATTACCAGATGGAGTACCTTGAGAAA
TGGCGGGAGGCTGAAGAAAAGGCCGGGAAGGAACTGGACGCCATCATCGCGCCGATTACGCCTACCGCTG
CGGTACGGCATGACCAGTTCCGGTACTATGGGTATGCCTCTGTGATCAACCTGCTGGATTTCACGAGCGT
GGTTGTTCCGGTTACCTTTGCGGATAAGAACATCGATAAGAAGAATGAGAGTTTCAAGGCGGTTAGTGAG
CTTGATGCCCTCGTGCAGGAAGAGTATGATCCGGAGGCGTACCATGGGGCACCGGTTGCAGTGCAGGTTA
TCGGACGGAGACTCAGTGAAGAGAGGACGTTGGCGATTGCAGAGGAAGTGGGGAAGTTGCTGGGAAATGT
GGTGACTCCATAGATCAGTACTCCGACGCCGACCAACACCGCCGGTCCGACGCGGCCCGACGGGTCCGAG
GAGCTTGAGATCCACTTAACGTTACTGAAATCATCAAACAGCTTGACGAATCTGGATATAAGATCGTTGG
TGTCGATGTCAGCTCCGGAGTTGAGACAAATGGTGTTCAGGATCTCGATAAGATACGTTCATTTGTCCAA
GCAGCAAAGAGTGCCTTCTAGTGATTTAATAGCTCCATGTCAACAAGAATAAAACGCGTTTCGGGTTTAC
CTCTTCCAGATACAGCTCATCTGCAATGCATTAATGCATTGGACCTCGCAACCCTAGTACGCCCTTCAGG
CTCCGGCGAAGCAGAAGAATAGCTTAGCAGAGTCTATTTTCATTTTCGGGAGACGAGATCAAGCAGATCA
ACGGTCGTCAAGAGACCTACGAGACTGAGGAATCCGCTCTTGGCTCATTAAGACCTCAGCGAGCAAAAGG
CCAGCAAAAGGCCAGGAACCGTAAAAAGGCCGCGTTGCTGGCGTTTTTCCATAGGCTCCGCCCCCCTGAC
GAGCATCACAAAAATCGACGCTCAAGTCAGAGGTGGCGAAACCCGACAGGACTATAAAGATACCAGGCGT
TTCCCCCTGGAAGCTCCCTCGTGCGCTCTCCTGTTCCGACCCTGCCGCTTACCGGATACCTGTCCGCCTT
TCTCCCTTCGGGAAGCGTGGCGCTTTCTCATAGCTCACGCTGTAGGTATCTCAGTTCGGTGTAGGTCGTT
CGCTCCAAGCTGGGCTGTGTGCACGAACCCCCCGTTCAGCCCGACCGCTGCGCCTTATCCGGTAACTATC
GTCTTGAGTCCAACCCGGTAAGACACGACTTATCGCCACTGGCAGCAGCCACTGGTAACAGGATTAGCAG
AGCGAGGTATGTAGGCGGTGCTACAGAGTTCTTGAAGTGGTGGGCTAACTACGGCTACACTAGAAGAACA
GTATTTGGTATCTGCGCTCTGCTGAAGCCAGTTACCTTCGGAAAAAGAGTTGGTAGCTCTTGATCCGGCA
AACAAACCACCGCTGGTAGCGGTGGTTTTTTTGTTTGCAAGCAGCAGATTACGCGCAGAAAAAAAGGATC
TCAAGAAGATCCTTTGATCTTTTCTACGGGGTCTGACGCTCAGTGGAACGACGCGCGCGTAACTCACGTT
AAGGGATTTTGGTCATGAGCTTGCGCCGTCCCGTCAAGTCAGCGTAATGCTCTGCTT
Features (pLannotate 1.2.2; 11 found; start..end, strand, type, name):
    862..958     -  promoter       AmpR promoter (fragment): bla
    988..1012    -  CDS            KanR (fragment): aminoglycoside phosphotransferase; aph(3')-Ia; confers resistance to kanamycin
   1041..1156    +  ncRNA          5S rRNA: Accession: RF00001 - 5S ribosomal RNA
   1160..1200    +  terminator     rrnB T1 terminator (fragment): transcription terminator T1 from the E. coli rrnB gene
   1244..1277    +  protein_bind   FRT (minimal): supports FLP-mediated excision but not integration (Turan and Bode, 2011) FLP recombinase from the Saccharomyces cerevisiae 2μ plasmid
   1590..6840    -  rep_origin     AMA1: replication origin from Aspergillus nidulans (Aleksenko and Clutterbuck, 1996)
   7135..7454    +  promoter       trpC promoter (fragment): promoter for Aspergillus nidulans trpC
   7467..9113    +  CDS            amdS: acetamidase from Aspergillus nidulans; amdS; confers ability to process acetamide for selection in fungal cells
   9179..9566    +  terminator     trpC terminator (fragment): trpC; transcription terminator from the Aspergillus nidulans trpC gene (Punt et al., 1987)
   9636..10224   -  rep_origin     ori: high-copy-number ColE1/pMB1/pBR322/pUC origin of replication
  10346..859     -  CDS            AmpR (across the origin): β-lactamase; bla; confers resistance to ampicillin, carbenicillin, and related antibiotics
