[The description below was written by a language model from this plasmid's Addgene catalogue record and pLannotate feature annotations shown in this document.]
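Description:
pDIV297 is an E. coli–filamentous fungus shuttle plasmid of about 10.3 kb, built on a custom backbone and catalogued for bacterial and fungal expression. In bacteria it is maintained through a high-copy ColE1/pUC-type origin and selected with ampicillin via the β-lactamase gene and its promoter. For fungal hosts it carries the large (roughly 5.3 kb) AMA1 element from Aspergillus nidulans, a sequence that allows plasmids to replicate autonomously rather than requiring chromosomal integration. This typically gives high transformation frequencies and a plasmid that can be lost once selection is removed.

The payload is the fungal selection cassette: the A. nidulans amdS coding sequence (1,647 bp), driven by the A. nidulans trpC promoter and followed by the trpC terminator. amdS encodes acetamidase, which lets transformants use acetamide as a nitrogen source and therefore serves as a dominant nutritional marker. The record notes two silent nucleotide changes in the gene, but does not state why they were introduced. The annotation also picks up short backbone remnants between the AmpR promoter and AMA1, namely a small kanamycin-resistance fragment, a 5S rRNA/rrnB T1 terminator segment and a minimal FRT site. These appear to be cloning leftovers, and the record assigns them no function.

No other expression cassette is annotated, so the plasmid appears to be a basic AMA1/amdS vector. It was deposited in connection with work on a Mad7 nuclease system for genetic engineering of filamentous fungi. It plausibly served there as a marker-bearing backbone or control within a set of AMA1 plasmids, although the record does not specify its exact role.
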