Addgene plasmid #204820: pDIV297
Purpose: AMA1 plasmid with amdS selection marker
Depositing lab: Uffe Mortensen. Depositing organization: Danmarks Tekniske Universitet. Publication: A Mad7 System for Genetic Engineering of Filamentous Fungi. Vanegas KG, Rendsvig JKH, Jarczynska ZD, Cortes MVCB, van Esch AP, Morera-Gomez M, Contesini FJ, Mortensen UH. J Fungi (Basel). 2022 Dec 22;9(1):16. doi: 10.3390/jof9010016. PubMed 36675838.
Backbone
  Vector backbone: custom
  Total vector size (bp): 10348
  Modifications to backbone: AMA1 element
  Vector type: Bacterial Expression ; Fungal expression
  Selectable markers: amdS
Growth in bacteria
  Bacterial resistance: Ampicillin, 100 μg/mL
  Growth temperature: 37°C
  Growth strain: DH5alpha
  Copy number: Unknown
Gene/Insert
  Gene/Insert name: amdS
  Species: Aspergillus nidulans
  Insert size (bp): 1647
  Mutation: two silent mutations (nt177T>C, nt879C>T)
  Promoter: Aspergillus nidulans trpC promoter
  Cloning method: Unknown
  Sequencing primers: 5′ GCTAGTGGAGGTCAACACATC; 3′ GGACCGGCGGTGTTGGTC
Terms and licenses: Academic/Nonprofit Terms; Industry Terms: Not Available to Industry
How to cite: pDIV297 was a gift from Uffe Mortensen (Addgene plasmid # 204820 ; http://n2t.net/addgene:204820 ; RRID:Addgene_204820)
